Addgene plasmid #83375: pCMV-Myc-GFP
Purpose: Expression of Myc tagged GFP
Depositing lab: Wesley Sundquist. Depositing organization: University of Utah. Publication: Designed proteins induce the formation of nanocage-containing extracellular vesicles. Votteler J, Ogohara C, Yi S, Hsia Y, Nattermann U, Belnap DM, King NP, Sundquist WI. Nature. 2016 Dec 8;540(7632):292-295. doi: 10.1038/nature20607. Epub 2016 Nov 30. PubMed 27919066.
Backbone
  Vector backbone: pcDNA3.1/zeo
  Backbone manufacturer: ...
  Vector type: Mammalian Expression
Growth in bacteria
  Bacterial resistance: Ampicillin, 100 μg/mL
  Growth temperature: 37°C
  Growth strain: DH5alpha
  Copy number: High Copy
Gene/Insert
  Gene/Insert name: Myc-GFP
  Species: Synthetic
  Insert size (bp): 747
  Promoter: CMV
  Tag / fusion protein: Myc (N terminal on insert)
  Cloning method: Unknown
  Sequencing primers: 5′ T7
Terms and licenses: Academic/Nonprofit Terms; Industry Terms: Not Available to Industry
How to cite: pCMV-Myc-GFP was a gift from Wesley Sundquist (Addgene plasmid # 83375 ; http://n2t.net/addgene:83375 ; RRID:Addgene_83375)
