[The description below was written by a language model from this plasmid's Addgene catalogue record and pLannotate feature annotations shown in this document.]
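Description:
pCMV-Myc-GFP is a mammalian expression plasmid of about 6.2 kb that drives production of GFP carrying an N-terminal Myc epitope tag. The insert is recorded as a synthetic 747 bp Myc-GFP cassette, and the sequence annotation identifies the fluorescent protein as EGFP, the mammalian codon-optimized enhanced variant. The Myc tag itself was not picked up as a separate feature, but the short stretch preceding the annotated EGFP region is consistent with its stated position. Transcription comes from the human cytomegalovirus immediate-early enhancer and promoter and is terminated by the bovine growth hormone polyadenylation signal. A T7 promoter lies between the CMV promoter and the insert, where it serves as a sequencing primer site and could support in vitro transcription. A very short match to an HIV-1 LTR just after the CMV promoter is probably an annotation artefact rather than a functional viral element.

In E. coli the plasmid replicates from a high-copy ColE1/pUC-type origin and is selected with ampicillin through the β-lactamase gene; an f1 origin is also present. The catalogue lists the backbone as pcDNA3.1/zeo, yet the sequenced record shows a full-length neomycin phosphotransferase gene under the SV40 early promoter with an SV40 polyadenylation signal, followed only by a fragment of a bleomycin-family binding protein gene. The mammalian selection marker therefore appears to be neomycin/G418 resistance rather than zeocin, a discrepancy the record does not explain. The stated purpose is simply expression of Myc-tagged GFP. Such a construct typically serves as a fluorescent, epitope-tagged control protein in transfected mammalian cells, detectable by fluorescence or by anti-Myc antibodies.
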