Features (pLannotate 1.2.2; 20 found; start..end, strand, type, name):
     29..747     +  CDS            EGFP (fragment): the original enhanced GFP (Yang et al., 1996) mammalian codon-optimized
    849..1073    +  polyA_signal   bGH poly(A) signal: bovine growth hormone polyadenylation signal
   1077..1098    +  promoter       SV40 promoter (fragment): SV40 enhancer and early promoter
   1119..1547    +  rep_origin     f1 ori (sequence partly withheld): f1 bacteriophage origin of replication; arrow indicates direction of (+) strand synthesis
   1561..1890    +  promoter       SV40 promoter: SV40 enhancer and early promoter
   1957..2748    +  CDS            neo: KKA2_KLEPN - Also known as kan, nptII. Experimental evidence at protein level: Swiss-Prot protein existence level 1. Resistance to kanamycin, neomycin, paromomycin, ribostamycin, butirosin and gentamicin B. From Klebsiella pneumoniae.
   2772..2930    +  CDS            ble (fragment): BLE_KLEPN - Experimental evidence at protein level: Swiss-Prot protein existence level 1. Binding protein with a strong affinity to the bleomycin family of antibiotics. Binds to CL990; an antimitotic-antibiotic compound. From Klebsiella pneumoniae.
   2925..3046    +  polyA_signal   SV40 poly(A) signal: SV40 polyadenylation signal
   3119..3135    -  protein_bind   lac operator: The lac repressor binds to the lac operator to inhibit transcription in E. coli. This inhibition can be relieved by adding lactose or isopropyl-β-D-thiogalactopyranoside (IPTG). lac repressor encoded by lacI
   3143..3173    -  promoter       lac promoter: promoter for the E. coli lac operon
   3188..3209    -  protein_bind   CAP binding site: CAP binding activates transcription in the presence of cAMP. E. coli catabolite activator protein
   3222..3314    -  CDS            lacI (fragment): lac repressor; lacI; The lac repressor binds to the lac operator to inhibit transcription in E. coli. This inhibition can be relieved by adding lactose or isopropyl-β-D-thiogalactopyranoside (IPTG).
   3497..4085    -  rep_origin     ori: high-copy-number ColE1/pMB1/pBR322/pUC origin of replication
   4256..5116    -  CDS            AmpR: β-lactamase; bla; confers resistance to ampicillin, carbenicillin, and related antibiotics
   5117..5221    -  promoter       AmpR promoter: bla
   5280..5332    -  misc_feature   bom (fragment): basis of mobility region from pBR322
   5487..5866    +  enhancer       CMV enhancer: human cytomegalovirus immediate early enhancer
   5867..6070    +  promoter       CMV promoter: human cytomegalovirus (CMV) immediate early promoter
   6066..6099    +  LTR            5' LTR (truncated) (fragment): truncated 5' long terminal repeat (LTR) from HIV-1
   6115..6133    +  promoter       T7 promoter: promoter for bacteriophage T7 RNA polymerase
>Addgene plasmid #83375 | pCMV-Myc-GFP | addgene full sequence | sequence record 170937 | Addgene NGS Result
GAACAGAAACTGATTAGCGAAGAAGATCTGGTGAGCAAGGGCGAGGAGCTGTTCACCGGGGTGGTGCCCA
TCCTGGTCGAGCTGGACGGCGACGTAAACGGCCACAAGTTCAGCGTGTCCGGCGAGGGCGAGGGCGATGC
CACCTACGGCAAGCTGACCCTGAAGTTCATCTGCACCACCGGCAAGCTGCCCGTGCCCTGGCCCACCCTC
GTGACCACCCTGACCTACGGCGTGCAGTGCTTCAGCCGCTACCCCGACCACATGAAGCAGCACGACTTCT
TCAAGTCCGCCATGCCCGAAGGCTACGTCCAGGAGCGCACCATCTTCTTCAAGGACGACGGCAACTACAA
GACCCGCGCCGAGGTGAAGTTCGAGGGCGACACCCTGGTGAACCGCATCGAGCTGAAGGGCATCGACTTC
AAGGAGGACGGCAACATCCTGGGGCACAAGCTGGAGTACAACTACAACAGCCACAACGTCTATATCATGG
CCGACAAGCAGAAGAACGGCATCAAGGTGAACTTCAAGATCCGCCACAACATCGAGGACGGCAGCGTGCA
GCTCGCCGACCACTACCAGCAGAACACCCCCATCGGCGACGGCCCCGTGCTGCTGCCCGACAACCACTAC
CTGAGCACCCAGTCCGCCCTGAGCAAAGACCCCAACGAGAAGCGCGATCACATGGTCCTGCTGGAGTTCG
TGACCGCCGCCGGGATCACTCTCGGCATGGACGAGCTGTACAAGTAACTCGAGAAGCTTGCTAGCAGATC
TTTTTCCCTCTGCCAAAAATTATGGGGACATCATGAAGCCCCTTGAGCACTTAAGTTTAAACCGCTGATC
AGCCTCGACTGTGCCTTCTAGTTGCCAGCCATCTGTTGTTTGCCCCTCCCCCGTGCCTTCCTTGACCCTG
GAAGGTGCCACTCCCACTGTCCTTTCCTAATAAAATGAGGAAATTGCATCGCATTGTCTGAGTAGGTGTC
ATTCTATTCTGGGGGGTGGGGTGGGGCAGGACAGCAAGGGGGAGGATTGGGAAGACAATAGCAGGCATGC
TGGGGATGCGGTGGGCTCTATGGCTTCTGAGGCGGAAAGAACCAGCTGGGGCTCTAGGGGGTATCCCC
[124 nt withheld, positions 1119-1242]
C
[91 nt withheld, positions 1244-1334]
A
[49 nt withheld, positions 1336-1384]
CCTTTGACGTTGGAGTCCACGTTCTTT
[37 nt withheld, positions 1412-1448]
ACCCTATCTCGGTCTATTCTTTTGATTTATAAGGGATTTTGCCGATTTCGGCCTATTGGTTAAAAAATGA
GCTGATTTAACAAAAATTTAACGCGAATTAATTCTGTGGAATGTGTGTCAGTTAGGGTGTGGAAAGTCCC
CAGGCTCCCCAGCAGGCAGAAGTATGCAAAGCATGCATCTCAATTAGTCAGCAACCAGGTGTGGAAAGTC
CCCAGGCTCCCCAGCAGGCAGAAGTATGCAAAGCATGCATCTCAATTAGTCAGCAACCATAGTCCCGCCC
CTAACTCCGCCCATCCCGCCCCTAACTCCGCCCAGTTCCGCCCATTCTCCGCCCCATGGCTGACTAATTT
TTTTTATTTATGCAGAGGCCGAGGCCGCCTCTGCCTCTGAGCTATTCCAGAAGTAGTGAGGAGGCTTTTT
TGGAGGCCTAGGCTTTTGCAAAAAGCTCCCGGGAGCTTGTATATCCATTTTCGGATCTGATCAAGAGACA
GGATGAGGATCGTTTCGCATGATTGAACAAGATGGATTGCACGCAGGTTCTCCGGCCGCTTGGGTGGAGA
GGCTATTCGGCTATGACTGGGCACAACAGACAATCGGCTGCTCTGATGCCGCCGTGTTCCGGCTGTCAGC
GCAGGGGCGCCCGGTTCTTTTTGTCAAGACCGACCTGTCCGGTGCCCTGAATGAACTGCAGGACGAGGCA
GCGCGGCTATCGTGGCTGGCCACGACGGGCGTTCCTTGCGCAGCTGTGCTCGACGTTGTCACTGAAGCGG
GAAGGGACTGGCTGCTATTGGGCGAAGTGCCGGGGCAGGATCTCCTGTCATCTCACCTTGCTCCTGCCGA
GAAAGTATCCATCATGGCTGATGCAATGCGGCGGCTGCATACGCTTGATCCGGCTACCTGCCCATTCGAC
CACCAAGCGAAACATCGCATCGAGCGAGCACGTACTCGGATGGAAGCCGGTCTTGTCGATCAGGATGATC
TGGACGAAGAGCATCAGGGGCTCGCGCCAGCCGAACTGTTCGCCAGGCTCAAGGCGCGCATGCCCGACGG
CGAGGATCTCGTCGTGACCCATGGCGATGCCTGCTTGCCGAATATCATGGTGGAAAATGGCCGCTTTTCT
GGATTCATCGACTGTGGCCGGCTGGGTGTGGCGGACCGCTATCAGGACATAGCGTTGGCTACCCGTGATA
TTGCTGAAGAGCTTGGCGGCGAATGGGCTGACCGCTTCCTCGTGCTTTACGGTATCGCCGCTCCCGATTC
GCAGCGCATCGCCTTCTATCGCCTTCTTGACGAGTTCTTCTGAGCGGGACTCTGGGGTTCGAAATGACCG
ACCAAGCGACGCCCAACCTGCCATCACGAGATTTCGATTCCACCGCCGCCTTCTATGAAAGGTTGGGCTT
CGGAATCGTTTTCCGGGACGCCGGCTGGATGATCCTCCAGCGCGGGGATCTCATGCTGGAGTTCTTCGCC
CACCCCAACTTGTTTATTGCAGCTTATAATGGTTACAAATAAAGCAATAGCATCACAAATTTCACAAATA
AAGCATTTTTTTCACTGCATTCTAGTTGTGGTTTGTCCAAACTCATCAATGTATCTTATCATGTCTGTAT
ACCGTCGACCTCTAGCTAGAGCTTGGCGTAATCATGGTCATAGCTGTTTCCTGTGTGAAATTGTTATCCG
CTCACAATTCCACACAACATACGAGCCGGAAGCATAAAGTGTAAAGCCTGGGGTGCCTAATGAGTGAGCT
AACTCACATTAATTGCGTTGCGCTCACTGCCCGCTTTCCAGTCGGGAAACCTGTCGTGCCAGCTGCATTA
ATGAATCGGCCAACGCGCGGGGAGAGGCGGTTTGCGTATTGGGCGCTCTTCCGCTTCCTCGCTCACTGAC
TCGCTGCGCTCGGTCGTTCGGCTGCGGCGAGCGGTATCAGCTCACTCAAAGGCGGTAATACGGTTATCCA
CAGAATCAGGGGATAACGCAGGAAAGAACATGTGAGCAAAAGGCCAGCAAAAGGCCAGGAACCGTAAAAA
GGCCGCGTTGCTGGCGTTTTTCCATAGGCTCCGCCCCCCTGACGAGCATCACAAAAATCGACGCTCAAGT
CAGAGGTGGCGAAACCCGACAGGACTATAAAGATACCAGGCGTTTCCCCCTGGAAGCTCCCTCGTGCGCT
CTCCTGTTCCGACCCTGCCGCTTACCGGATACCTGTCCGCCTTTCTCCCTTCGGGAAGCGTGGCGCTTTC
TCATAGCTCACGCTGTAGGTATCTCAGTTCGGTGTAGGTCGTTCGCTCCAAGCTGGGCTGTGTGCACGAA
CCCCCCGTTCAGCCCGACCGCTGCGCCTTATCCGGTAACTATCGTCTTGAGTCCAACCCGGTAAGACACG
ACTTATCGCCACTGGCAGCAGCCACTGGTAACAGGATTAGCAGAGCGAGGTATGTAGGCGGTGCTACAGA
GTTCTTGAAGTGGTGGCCTAACTACGGCTACACTAGAAGAACAGTATTTGGTATCTGCGCTCTGCTGAAG
CCAGTTACCTTCGGAAAAAGAGTTGGTAGCTCTTGATCCGGCAAACAAACCACCGCTGGTAGCGGTGGTT
TTTTTGTTTGCAAGCAGCAGATTACGCGCAGAAAAAAAGGATCTCAAGAAGATCCTTTGATCTTTTCTAC
GGGGTCTGACGCTCAGTGGAACGAAAACTCACGTTAAGGGATTTTGGTCATGAGATTATCAAAAAGGATC
TTCACCTAGATCCTTTTAAATTAAAAATGAAGTTTTAAATCAATCTAAAGTATATATGAGTAAACTTGGT
CTGACAGTTACCAATGCTTAATCAGTGAGGCACCTATCTCAGCGATCTGTCTATTTCGTTCATCCATAGT
TGCCTGACTCCCCGTCGTGTAGATAACTACGATACGGGAGGGCTTACCATCTGGCCCCAGTGCTGCAATG
ATACCGCGAGACCCACGCTCACCGGCTCCAGATTTATCAGCAATAAACCAGCCAGCCGGAAGGGCCGAGC
GCAGAAGTGGTCCTGCAACTTTATCCGCCTCCATCCAGTCTATTAATTGTTGCCGGGAAGCTAGAGTAAG
TAGTTCGCCAGTTAATAGTTTGCGCAACGTTGTTGCCATTGCTACAGGCATCGTGGTGTCACGCTCGTCG
TTTGGTATGGCTTCATTCAGCTCCGGTTCCCAACGATCAAGGCGAGTTACATGATCCCCCATGTTGTGCA
AAAAAGCGGTTAGCTCCTTCGGTCCTCCGATCGTTGTCAGAAGTAAGTTGGCCGCAGTGTTATCACTCAT
GGTTATGGCAGCACTGCATAATTCTCTTACTGTCATGCCATCCGTAAGATGCTTTTCTGTGACTGGTGAG
TACTCAACCAAGTCATTCTGAGAATAGTGTATGCGGCGACCGAGTTGCTCTTGCCCGGCGTCAATACGGG
ATAATACCGCGCCACATAGCAGAACTTTAAAAGTGCTCATCATTGGAAAACGTTCTTCGGGGCGAAAACT
CTCAAGGATCTTACCGCTGTTGAGATCCAGTTCGATGTAACCCACTCGTGCACCCAACTGATCTTCAGCA
TCTTTTACTTTCACCAGCGTTTCTGGGTGAGCAAAAACAGGAAGGCAAAATGCCGCAAAAAAGGGAATAA
GGGCGACACGGAAATGTTGAATACTCATACTCTTCCTTTTTCAATATTATTGAAGCATTTATCAGGGTTA
TTGTCTCATGAGCGGATACATATTTGAATGTATTTAGAAAAATAAACAAATAGGGGTTCCGCGCACATTT
CCCCGAAAAGTGCCACCTGACGTCGACGGATCGGGAGATCTCCCGATCCCCTATGGTGCACTCTCAGTAC
AATCTGCTCTGATGCCGCATAGTTAAGCCAGTATCTGCTCCCTGCTTGTGTGTTGGAGGTCGCTGAGTAG
TGCGCGAGCAAAATTTAAGCTACAACAAGGCAAGGCTTGACCGACAATTGCATGAAGAATCTGCTTAGGG
TTAGGCGTTTTGCGCTGCTTCGCGATGTACGGGCCAGATATACGCGTTGACATTGATTATTGACTAGTTA
TTAATAGTAATCAATTACGGGGTCATTAGTTCATAGCCCATATATGGAGTTCCGCGTTACATAACTTACG
GTAAATGGCCCGCCTGGCTGACCGCCCAACGACCCCCGCCCATTGACGTCAATAATGACGTATGTTCCCA
TAGTAACGCCAATAGGGACTTTCCATTGACGTCAATGGGTGGAGTATTTACGGTAAACTGCCCACTTGGC
AGTACATCAAGTGTATCATATGCCAAGTACGCCCCCTATTGACGTCAATGACGGTAAATGGCCCGCCTGG
CATTATGCCCAGTACATGACCTTATGGGACTTTCCTACTTGGCAGTACATCTACGTATTAGTCATCGCTA
TTACCATGGTGATGCGGTTTTGGCAGTACATCAATGGGCGTGGATAGCGGTTTGACTCACGGGGATTTCC
AAGTCTCCACCCCATTGACGTCAATGGGAGTTTGTTTTGGCACCAAAATCAACGGGACTTTCCAAAATGT
CGTAACAACTCCGCCCCATTGACGCAAATGGGCGGTAGGCGTGTACGGTGGGAGGTCTATATAAGCAGAG
CTCTCTGGCTAACTAGAGAACCCACTGCTTACTGGCTTATCGAAATTAATACGACTCACTATAGGGAGAC
CCAAGCTGGCTAGCGTTTAAACGGGCCCTCTAGAATTATCGATCCGGAGGTACCCGGGCGGCCGCTAGGA
TTACTGCTCGGTGACACCATG
